Addgene plasmid #48179: psicheck-2-Hsdl2
Purpose: contains Renilla Luciferase gene preceded by an intact (ATG) upstream open reading frame element
Depositing lab: Vamsi Mootha. Depositing organization: Massachusetts General Hospital. Publication: Upstream open reading frames cause widespread reduction of protein expression and are polymorphic among humans. Calvo SE, Pagliarini DJ, Mootha VK. Proc Natl Acad Sci U S A. 2009 May 5;106(18):7507-12. doi: 10.1073/pnas.0810916106. Epub 2009 Apr 16. PubMed 19372376.
Backbone
  Vector backbone: psicheck2
  Backbone manufacturer: Promega
  Backbone size w/o insert (bp): 6273
  Total vector size (bp): 6445
  Vector type: Luciferase
Growth in bacteria
  Bacterial resistance: Ampicillin, 100 μg/mL
  Growth temperature: 37°C
  Growth strain: Top10
  Copy number: High Copy
Gene/Insert
  Gene/Insert name: 5" UTR of HSDL2
  Species: M. musculus (mouse)
  Insert size (bp): 172
  GenBank ID: NM_024255
  Entrez Gene: Hsdl2 (a.k.a. 2610207I16Rik)
  Cloning method: Restriction Enzyme; 5′ cloning site Nhe1 (not destroyed); 3′ cloning site Nhe1 (not destroyed)
  Sequencing primers: 5′ T7
Terms and licenses: Academic/Nonprofit Terms; Industry Terms: Not Available to Industry
How to cite: psicheck-2-Hsdl2 was a gift from Vamsi Mootha (Addgene plasmid # 48179 ; http://n2t.net/addgene:48179 ; RRID:Addgene_48179)
