[The description below was written by a language model from this plasmid's Addgene catalogue record.]
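Description:
psicheck-2-Hsdl2 is a dual-luciferase reporter plasmid built on the commercial psiCHECK-2 backbone, recorded as a luciferase-type vector of about 6.4 kb in total. It is propagated in E. coli as a high-copy plasmid under ampicillin selection. The psiCHECK-2 design carries two independent reporter cassettes on one plasmid: Renilla luciferase as the experimental readout and firefly luciferase as an internal normaliser, so Renilla activity can be expressed relative to firefly activity from the same transfected cells. No feature table accompanies this entry, so the promoters, polyadenylation signals and replication origin are not itemised in the record itself.

The insert is a 172 bp fragment corresponding to the 5′ UTR of mouse Hsdl2, cloned into an NheI site at both ends (the sites are retained), which places it directly upstream of the Renilla luciferase coding sequence. Because a single enzyme was used, the insertion was non-directional, and the record does not state how orientation was confirmed. A T7 primer is listed for sequencing across the junction. This version of the UTR contains an upstream open reading frame (uORF) with its ATG start codon intact. Ribosomes scanning the reporter transcript therefore encounter the uORF before reaching the Renilla start codon, and any resulting drop in downstream translation appears as reduced Renilla signal relative to firefly. The construct comes from a study of how uORFs reduce protein expression. The emphasis on an "intact" ATG suggests comparison with a version in which the uORF start codon is disrupted, although no such partner plasmid is described in this record.
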