>Addgene plasmid #48179 | psicheck-2-Hsdl2 | depositor partial sequence | sequence record 69759 | T7
GCTAGCTCTTGTAAGCTCTCGGTCTTGTAGGATCTCGGTCTTGTAGGAGGGCCGGTCCCCGAGCGGGTCT
CGGGGCGGGGCCCGGGGCGCGGCTAAATGCGGAGAGAAAGTTCGCCTGTCACTCACAGCTCGCTGCTGTT
CCACTGCCACCAAGTTCTCTGAACTGCGAAGGTCATGTTGCTAGC
