>Addgene plasmid #48179 | psicheck-2-Hsdl2 | addgene partial sequence | sequence record 71816 | chim-int-F 5'-TCTTACTGACATCCACTTTGCC-3'
AGCTCTTAAGGCTAGAGTACTTAATACGACTCACTATAGGCTAGCTCTTGTAAGCTCTCGGTCTTGTAGG
ATCTCGGTCTTGTAGGAGGGCCGGTCCCCGAGCGGGTCTCGGGGCGGGGCCCGGGGCGCGGCTAAATGCG
GAGAGAAAGTTCGCCTGTCACTCACAGCTCGCTGCTGTTCCACTGCCACCAAGTTCTCTGAACTGCGAAG
GTCATGTTGCTAGCCACCTTGGCTTCCAAGGTGTACGACCCCGAGCAACGCAAACGCATGATCACTGGGC
CTCAGTGGTGGGCTCGCTGCAAGCAAATGAACGTGCTGGACTCCTTCATCAACTACTATGATTCCGAGAA
GCACGCCGAGAACGCCGTGATTTTTCTGCATGGTAACGCTGCCTCCAGCTACCTGTGGAGGCACGTCGTG
CCTCACATCGAGCCCGTGGCTAGATGCATCATCCCTGATCTGATCGGAATGGGTAAGTCCGGCAAGAGCG
GGAATGGCTCATATCGCCTCCTGGATCACTACAAGTACCTCACCGCTTGGTTCGAGCTGCTGAACCTTCC
AAAGAAAATCATCTTTGTGGGCCACGACTGGGGGGCTTGTCTGGCCTTTCACTACTCCTACGAGCACCAA
GACAAGATCAAGGCCATCGTCCATGCTGAGAGTGTCGTGGACGTGATCGAGTCCTGGGACGAGTGGCCTG
ACATCGAGGAGGATATCGCCCTGATCAAGAGCGAAGAGGGCGAGAAAATGGTGCTTGAGAATAACTTCTT
CGTCGAGACCATGCTCCCAAGCAAGATCATGCGGAAACTGGAGCCTGAGGAGTTCGCTGCCTACCTGGAG
CCATTCAAGGAGAAGGGCGAGGTTAGACGGCCTACCCTCTCCTGGCCTCGCGAGATCCCTCTCGTTAAGG
GAGGCAAGCCCGACGTCGTC
